Addgene plasmid #25200: PP-NMT
Purpose: Bacterial expression for structure determination; may not be full ORF
Depositing lab: Cheryl Arrowsmith. Depositing organization: University of Toronto.
Backbone
  Vector backbone: pET15-MHL
  Backbone manufacturer: SGC
  Backbone size w/o insert (bp): 7737
  Vector type: Bacterial Expression
Growth in bacteria
  Bacterial resistance: Ampicillin, 100 μg/mL
  Growth temperature: 37°C
  Growth strain: DH5alpha
  Copy number: Low Copy
Gene/Insert
  Gene/Insert name: LmjF32.0080:P5-L421 (alt names: PDB: 3H5Z; N-myristoyltransferase; LmNMT)
  Species: Leishmania major
  Insert size (bp): 1251
  Tag / fusion protein: His (N terminal on insert)
  Cloning method: Restriction Enzyme
  Sequencing primers: 5′ T7; 3′ T7-term
Terms and licenses: Academic/Nonprofit Terms; Industry Terms: Not Available to Industry
Depositor comments: PDB: 3H5Z. http://www.thesgc.org/structures/3H5Z/
How to cite: PP-NMT was a gift from Cheryl Arrowsmith (Addgene plasmid # 25200 ; http://n2t.net/addgene:25200 ; RRID:Addgene_25200)
