[The description below was written by a language model from this plasmid's Addgene catalogue record.]
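Description:
PP-NMT is a bacterial expression plasmid built on the pET15-MHL backbone from the Structural Genomics Consortium, designed to produce recombinant protein in E. coli for structure determination. It is selected with ampicillin and is recorded as low copy. No feature table is supplied, so the origin of replication and the exact regulatory elements are not stated. The listed sequencing primers (T7 forward and T7 terminator) are nevertheless consistent with the usual pET arrangement, in which the insert sits between a T7 promoter and T7 terminator and is expressed in a host that supplies T7 RNA polymerase.

The insert is a 1251 bp fragment of the Leishmania major gene LmjF32.0080, encoding N-myristoyltransferase (LmNMT), the enzyme that attaches myristate to the N-terminal glycine of substrate proteins. The construct covers residues P5 to L421 rather than the complete open reading frame, in line with the depositor's note that the clone may not be full length; such truncations are commonly chosen to obtain a well-behaved, crystallisable protein. An N-terminal His tag is fused to the insert, allowing purification by immobilised metal affinity chromatography. The record does not say whether a protease cleavage site separates the tag from the protein. The insert was introduced by restriction enzyme cloning.

The depositor links this plasmid to a deposited Protein Data Bank structure of the enzyme, so its main use is the expression and purification of LmNMT for crystallography and related structural or biochemical work on this parasite enzyme.
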