>Addgene plasmid #25200 | PP-NMT | depositor partial sequence | sequence record 11674 | Author sequence
CCATCGAACTCCGACGCTGCGCATGCGTTCTGGAGCACACAGCCCGTACCGCAGACGGAAGATGAGACGG
AGAAAATTGTGTTCGCTGGTCCGATGGACGAGCCAAAGACGGTAGCCGATATTCCTGAGGAGCCGTACCC
GATCGCCAGCACATTTGAGTGGTGGACGCCGAACATGGAGGCGGCCGACGACATTCACGCAATTTACGAG
CTTCTTCGGGATAACTACGTCGAAGACGACGACAGCATGTTTCGTTTCAACTACTCCGAGGAGTTTCTTC
AGTGGGCACTATGCCCACCGAACTACATCCCGGACTGGCACGTTGCAGTTCGCCGAAAGGCGGATAAGAA
GCTGCTGGCCTTCATTGCCGGCGTTCCCGTGACGTTGCGCATGGGCACTCCCAAGTACATGAAGGTGAAA
GCACAGGAAAAGGGCGAAGGGGAGGAGGCGGCCAAGTATGATGAACCCCGTCACATCTGCGAAATCAACT
TTCTCTGTGTCCACAAGCAACTCCGGGAGAAGCGGCTTGCCCCGATTTTGATCAAAGAGGCGACGCGCCG
CGTGAACCGCACCAACGTGTGGCAGGCGGTGTACACGGCTGGGGTGCTGCTACCCACTCCGTATGCATCA
GGGCAGTACTTCCACCGCAGCCTGAACCCCGAGAAGCTTGTGGAGATCCGCTTCAGCGGCATTCCAGCAC
AGTACCAAAAGTTTCAGAACCCAATGGCGATGCTAAAGCGCAACTACCAGCTGCCAAGCGCGCCGAAGAA
CTCTGGTCTTCGTGAAATGAAGCCGTCTGACGTTCCGCAGGTGCGGCGGATTCTCATGAACTACCTGGAC
AGCTTCGATGTAGGTCCCGTCTTTAGCGATGCCGAGATCAGCCACTACCTCCTTCCACGCGACGGTGTGG
TCTTCACCTACGTGGTGGAAAACGACAAGAAGGTGACCGACTTCTTTTCCTTCTATCGAATTCCGTCGAC
TGTGATTGGGAACAGCAATTACAACCTTCTGAACGCAGCTTACGTTCACTACTATGCCGCGACGAGTATA
CCTTTGCATCAACTCATTCTCGACCTTTTGATCGTGGCGCATTCACGCGGCTTCGACGTGTGCAATATGG
TAGAGATCCTCGACAACCGGTCTTTCGTTGAGCAGCTCAAGTTTGGCGCCGGCGACGGTCATCTTCGATA
TTACTTCTACAACTGGGCGTATCCAAAGATCAAGCCTTCTCAGGTTGCCTTGGTGATGCTG
