>Addgene plasmid #25200 | PP-NMT | addgene partial sequence | sequence record 31280 | 25200 with T7
AATTCCCTCTGAATATTTTGTTTACTTTAAGAAGGAGATATACCATGCATCATCATCATCATCACAGCAG
CGGCAGAGAAAACTTGTATTTCCAGGGCCCATCGAACTCCGACGCTGCGCATGCGTTCTGGAGCACACAG
CCCGTACCGCAGACGGAAGATGAGACGGAGAAAATTGTGTTCGCTGGTCCGATGGACGAGCCAAAGACGG
TAGCCGATATTCCTGAGGAGCCGTACCCGATCGCCAGCACATTTGAGTGGTGGACGCCGAACATGGAGGC
GGCCGACGACATTCACGCAATTTACGAGCTTCTTCGGGATAACTACGTCGAAGACGACGACAGCATGTTT
CGTTTCAACTACTCCGAGGAGTTTCTTCAGTGGGCACTATGCCCACCGAACTACATCCCGGACTGGCACG
TTGCAGTTCGCCGAAAGGCGGATAAGAAGCTGCTGGCCTTCATTGCCGGCGTTCCCGTGACGTTGCGCAT
GGGCACTCCCAAGTACATGAAGGTGAAAGCACAGGAAAAGGGCGAAGGGGAGGAGGCGGCCAAGTATGAT
GAACCCCGTCACATCTGCGAAATCAACTTTCTCTGTGTCCACAAGCAACTCCGGGAGAAGCGGCTTGCCC
CGATTTTGATCAAAGAGGCGACGCGCCGCGTGAACCGCACCAACGTGTGGCAGGCGGTGTACACGGCTGG
GGTGCTGCTACCCACTCCGTATGCATCAGGGCAGTACTTCCACCGCAGCCTGAACCCCGAGAAGCTTGTG
GAGATCCGCTTCAGCGGCATTCCAGCACAGTACCAAAAGTTTCAGAACCCAATGGCGATGCTAAAGCGCA
ACTACCAGCTGCCAAGCGCGCCGAAGAACTCTGGTCTTCGTGAAATGAAGCCGTCTGACGTTCCGCAGGT
GCGGCGGATTCTCATGAACTACCTGGACAGCTTCGATGTAGGTCCCGTCTTTAGCGATGCCG
